>Addgene plasmid #214747 | pMBA327 | addgene full sequence | sequence record 433361 | Addgene NGS Result
ACTCGCCAGCGAGCAGGCATTGCGGGAAGCAGGCATTGAACTGAGCGATTTTGTCCGTGGCAATGAAAAA
GCGCGTGAGCGGATGAAAGCACAATATAGCATTGCGGGTATGACCAGCGGTGTCGTGGTGGGCACCGATC
ATGCTGCAGAAGCTATTACCGGATTCTTCACTAAATATGGTGACGGCGGTACGGACATTAATCCGCTGTA
TCGTCTCAACAAACGTCAGGGTAAACAGTTACTGGCGGCATTAGGTTGCCCGGAACACCTTTATAAGAAA
GCGCCAACGGCCGATCTTGAAGATGATCGCCCTTCTCTGCCGGATGAAGTGGCACTCGGCGTGACCTATG
ACAATATCGACGACTATCTGGAAGGGAAAAACGTACCTGAACAGGTCGCCAGAACAATAGAGAACTGGTA
TCTGAAAACCGAACATAAACGCCGTCCGCCAATTACCGTTTTCGATGATTTCTGGAAAAAGTAAAGCCCG
AGAAAAGATTACTTCGCGTTATGCAGGCTTCCTCGCTCACTGACTCGCTGCGCTCGGTCGTTCGGCTGCG
GCGAGCGGTATCAGCTCACTCAAAGGCGGTAATCCCGGGCAGTTTTCCCTTTGATATCTAACGGTGAACA
GTTGTTCTACTTTTGTTTGTTAGTCTTGATGCTTCACTGATAGATACAAGAGCCATAAGAACCTCAGATC
CTTCCGTATTTAGCCAGTATGTTCTCTAGTGTGGTTCGTTGTTTTTGCGTGAGCCATGAGAACGAACCAT
TGAGATCATACTTACTTTGCATGTCACTCAAAAATTTTGCCTCAAAACTGGTGAGCTGAATTTTTGCAGT
TAAAGCATCGTGTAGTGTTTTTCTTAGTCCGTTATGTAGGTAGGAATCTGATGTAATGGTTGTTGGTATT
TTGTCACCACTCATTTTTATCTGGTTGTTCTCAAGTTCGGTTACGAGATCCATTTGTCTATCTAGTTCAA
CTTGGAAAATCAACGTATCAGTCGGGCGGCCTCGCTTATCAACCACCAATTTCATATTGCTGTAAGTGTT
TAAATCTTTACTTATTGGTTTCAAAACCCATTGGTTAAGCCTTTTAAACTCATGGTAGTTATTTTCAAGC
ATTAACATGAACTTAAATTCATCAAGGCTAATCTCTATATTTGCCTTGTGAGTTTTCTTTTGTGTTAGTT
CTTTTAATAACCACTCATAAATCCTCATAGAGTATTTGTTTTCAAAAGACTTAACATGTTCCAGATTATA
TTTTATGAATTTTTTTAACTGGAAAAGATAAGGCAATATCTCTTCACTAAAAACTAATTCTAATTTTTCG
CTTGAGAACTTGGCATAGTTTGTCCACTGGAAAATCTCAAAGCCTTTAACCAAAGGATTCCTGATTTCCA
CAGTTCTCGTCATCAGCTCTCTGGTTGCTTTAGCTAATACACCATAAGCATTTTCCCTACTGATGTTCAT
CATCTGAGCGTATTGGTTATAAGTGAACGATACCGTCCGTTCTTTCCTTGTAGGGTTTTCAATCGTGGGG
TTGAGTAGTGCCACACAGCATAAAATTAGCTTGGTTTCATGCTCCGTTAAGTCATAGCGACTAATCGCTA
GTTCATTTGCTTTGAAAACAACTAATTCAGACATACATCTCAATTGGTCTAGGTGATTTTAATCACTATA
CCAATTGAGATGGGCTAGTCAATGATAATTACATGTCCTTTTCCTTTGAGTTGTGGGTATCTGTAAATTC
TGCTAGACCTTTGCTGGAAAACTTGTAAATTCTGCTAGACCCTCTGTAAATTCCGCTAGACCTTTGTGTG
TTTTTTTTGTTTATATTCAAGTGGTTATAATTTATAGAATAAAGAAAGAATAAAAAAAGATAAAAAGAAT
AGATCCCAGCCCTGTGTATAACTCACTACTTTAGTCAGTTCCGCAGTATTACAAAAGGATGTCGCAAACG
CTGTTTGCTCCTCTACAAAACAGACCTTAAAACCCTAAAGGCTTAAGTAGCACCCTCGCAAGCTCGGGCA
AATCGCTGAATGTTCTTGACAGCTAGCTCAGTCCTAGGTATAATGCTAGCTTCTTAATTACGTAGGACCA
TAAGGAGGTTTCCTATGGTGAGCAAGGGCGAGGAGGATAACATGGCCATCATCAAGGAGTTCATGCGCTT
CAAGGTGCACATGGAGGGCTCCGTGAACGGCCACGAGTTCGAGATCGAGGGCGAGGGCGAGGGCCGCCCC
TACGAGGGCACCCAGACCGCCAAGCTGAAGGTGACCAAGGGTGGCCCCCTGCCCTTCGCCTGGGACATCC
TGTCCCCTCAGTTCATGTACGGCTCCAAGGCCTACGTGAAGCACCCCGCCGACATCCCCGACTACTTGAA
GCTGTCCTTCCCCGAGGGCTTCAAGTGGGAGCGCGTGATGAACTTCGAGGACGGCGGCGTGGTGACCGTG
ACCCAGGACTCCTCCCTGCAGGACGGCGAGTTCATCTACAAGGTGAAGCTGCGCGGCACCAACTTCCCCT
CCGACGGCCCCGTAATGCAGAAGAAGACCATGGGCTGGGAGGCCTCCTCCGAGCGGATGTACCCCGAGGA
CGGCGCCCTGAAGGGCGAGATCAAGCAGAGGCTGAAGCTGAAGGACGGCGGCCACTACGACGCTGAGGTC
AAGACCACCTACAAGGCCAAGAAGCCCGTGCAGCTGCCCGGCGCCTACAACGTCAACATCAAGTTGGACA
TCACCTCCCACAACGAGGACTACACCATCGTGGAACAGTACGAACGCGCCGAGGGCCGCCACTCCACCGG
CGGCATGGACGAGCTGTACAAGTAAGCGGAAGAGTTAAGACCATTTCAGAATTGGTTAATTGGTTGTAAC
ACTGGCAGAGCATTACGCTGACTTGACGGGACTCGAGATTACCATTATTGAAGCATTTATCAGGGTTATT
GTCTCATGAGCGGATACATATTTGAATGTATTTAGAAAAATAAACAAATAGGGGTTCCGCGCACATTTCG
AATTCGTGCTAGTGTAGATCGCTACTAGAGCCAGGCATCAAATAAAACGAAAGGCTCAGTCGAAAGACTG
GGCCTTTCGTTTTATCTGTTGTTTGTCGGTGAACGCTCTCTACTAGAGTCACACTGGCTCACCTTCGGGT
GGGCCTTTCTGCGTTTATACAATTGTCTAGATACCCTGACAGCTAGCTCAGTCCTAGGTATAATGCTAGC
GTCAATTTAGTAGTAGACCACAAGGAGGTTGCTTAATGTGTGGAATTGTTGGCGCGATCGCGCAACGTGA
TGTAGCAGAAATCCTTCTTGAAGGTTTACGTCGTCTGGAATACCGCGGATATGACTCTGCCGGTCTGGCC
GTTGTTGATGCAGAAGGTCATATGACCCGCCTGCGTCGCCTCGGTAAAGTCCAGATGCTGGCACAGGCAG
CGGAAGAACATCCTCTGCATGGCGGCACTGGTATTGCTCACACTCGCTGGGCGACCCACGGTGAACCTTC
AGAAGTGAATGCGCATCCGCATGTTTCTGAACACATTGTGGTGGTGCATAACGGCATCATCGAAAACCAT
GAACCGCTGCGTGAAGAGCTAAAAGCGCGTGGCTATACCTTCGTTTCTGAAACCGACACCGAAGTGATTG
CCCATCTGGTGAACTGGGAGCTGAAACAAGGCGGGACTCTGCGTGAGGCCGTTCTGCGTGCTATCCCGCA
GCTGCGTGGTGCGTACGGTACAGTGATCATGGACTCCCGTCACCCGGATACCCTGCTGGCGGCACGTTCT
GGTAGTCCGCTGGTGATTGGCCTGGGGATGGGCGAAAACTTTATCGCTTCTGACCAGCTGGCGCTGTTGC
CGGTGACCCGTCGCTTTATCTTCCTTGAAGAGGGCGATATTGCGGAAATCACTCGCCGTTCGGTAAACAT
CTTCGATAAAACTGGCGCGGAAGTAAAACGTCAGGATATCGAATCCAATCTGCAATATGACGCGGGCGAT
AAAGGCATTTACCGTCACTACATGCAGAAAGAGATCTACGAACAGCCGAACGCGATCAAAAACACCCTTA
CCGGACGCATCAGCCACGGTCAGGTTGATTTAAGCGAGCTGGGACCGAACGCCGACGAACTGCTGTCGAA
GGTTGAGCATATTCAGATCCTCGCCTGTGGTACTTCTTATAACTCCGGTATGGTTTCCCGCTACTGGTTT
GAATCGCTAGCAGGTATTCCGTGCGACGTCGAAATCGCCTCTGAATTCCGCTATCGCAAATCTGCCGTGC
GTCGTAACAGCCTGATGATCACCTTGTCACAGTCTGGCGAAACCGCGGATACCCTGGCTGGCCTGCGTCT
GTCGAAAGAGCTGGGTTACCTTGGTTCACTGGCAATCTGTAACGTTCCGGGTTCTTCTCTGGTGCGCGAA
TCCGATCTGGCGCTAATGACCAACGCGGGTACAGAAATCGGCGTGGCATCCACTAAAGCATTCACCACTC
AGTTAACTGTGCTGTTGATGCTGGTGGCGAAGCTGTCTCGCCTGAAAGGTCTGGATGCCTCCATTGAACA
TGACATCGTGCATGGTCTGCAGGCGCTGCCGAGCCGTATTGAGCAGATGCTGTCTCAGGACAAACGCATT
GAAGCGCTGGCAGAAGATTTCTCTGACAAACATCACGCGCTGTTCCTGGGCCGTGGCGATCAGTACCCAA
TCGCGCTGGAAGGCGCATTGAAGTTGAAAGAGATCTCTTACATTCACGCTGAAGCCTACGCTGCTGGCGA
ACTGAAACACGGTCCGCTGGCGCTAATTGATGCCGATATGCCGGTTATTGTTGTTGCACCGAACAACGAA
TTGCTGGAAAAACTGAAATCCAACATTGAAGAAGTTCGCGCGCGTGGCGGTCAGTTGTATGTCTTCGCCG
ATCAGGATGCGGGTTTTGTAAGTAGCGATAACATGCACATCATCGAGATGCCGCATGTGGAAGAGGTGAT
TGCACCGATCTTCTACACCGTTCCGCTGCAGCTGCTGGCTTACCATGTCGCGCTGATCAAAGGCACCGAC
GTTGACCAGCCGCGTAACCTGGCAAAATCGGTTACGGTTGAGTAAGAACGATACCTAATAGAAAATAGGA
ATTGACACCAATGACATTGCAACAACAAATAATAAAGGCGCTGGGCGCAAAACCGCAGATTAATGCTGAA
GAGGAAATTCGTCGTAGTATCGATTTTCTGAAAAGCTACCTGCAAACTTATCCGTTCATTAAATCACTGG
TGCTCGGGATCAGCGGCGGTCAGGACTCCACGCTTGCCGGTAAGCTGTGCCAGATGGCGATTAATGAGCT
GCGCCAGGAAACCGGCAACGAATCACTGCAATTTATTGCCGTACGCCTGCCCTATGGTGTCCAGGCCGAC
GAACAAGATTGCCAGGATGCCATCGCCTTTATTCAACCGGATCGCGTATTAACCGTTAATATCAAGGGCG
CGGT
Features (pLannotate 1.2.2; 10 found; start..end, strand, type, name):
    694..1644    -  CDS            Rep101: RepA protein needed for replication with the pSC101 origin; rep101
   1692..1914    -  rep_origin     pSC101 ori: low-copy replication origin that requires the Rep101 protein
   2046..2080    +  promoter       J23119 promoter: bacterial promoter (Registry of Standard Biological Parts BBa J23119)
   2115..2822    +  CDS            mCherry: mCherry is a basic (constitutively fluorescent) red fluorescent protein published in 2004, derived from Discosoma sp.. It is reported to be a very rapidly-maturing monomer with low acid sensitivity.
   2914..3001    -  promoter       AmpR promoter (fragment): bla
   3049..3120    +  terminator     rrnB T1 terminator: transcription terminator T1 from the E. coli rrnB gene
   3136..3163    +  terminator     T7Te terminator: phage T7 early transcription terminator
   3187..3220    +  promoter       J23119 promoter: bacterial promoter (Registry of Standard Biological Parts BBa J23119)
   3256..5082    +  CDS            glmS: GLMS_ECOLI - Experimental evidence at protein level: Swiss-Prot protein existence level 1. Catalyzes the first step in hexosamine metabolism, converting fructose-6P into glucosamine-6P using glutamine as a nitrogen source. From Escherichia coli (strain K12).
   5121..481     +  CDS            nadE (across the origin): NADE_ECOLI - Also known as efg From Escherichia coli (strain K12).
