[The description below was written by a language model from this plasmid's Addgene catalogue record and pLannotate feature annotations shown in this document.]
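Description:
pMBA327 is a low-copy bacterial expression plasmid built on the pSC101 backbone and designed to be maintained in E. coli without any antibiotic resistance gene. Replication depends on the pSC101 origin together with the plasmid-encoded Rep101 (RepA) initiator protein. The depositor notes three mutations in Rep101 that are not known to affect function. No functional resistance marker is present: the feature table shows only a leftover fragment of the AmpR (bla) promoter with no associated coding sequence.

Selection instead relies on auxotrophic complementation. A synthetic operon places E. coli glmS (glucosamine-6-phosphate synthase, the first step of hexosamine biosynthesis) and nadE (NAD synthetase) in tandem, each with its own designed ribosome binding site, behind a constitutive Anderson-series promoter. The catalogue entry names this promoter as BBa_J23108, whereas the automated annotation labels it J23119, most likely because the family members are so similar in sequence. The listed propagation host is DH10B ΔauxG. The record does not spell out this genotype, but it presumably lacks the corresponding essential functions, so that only cells keeping the plasmid can grow.

The payload is mCherry, a monomeric red fluorescent protein, expressed constitutively from the strong BBa_J23119 promoter with a designed RBS. The rrnB T1 and T7Te terminators lie between this reporter cassette and the glmS-nadE operon, insulating the two. The reporter gives a simple fluorescence readout of plasmid retention and expression, making the construct suited to testing and demonstrating antibiotic-resistance-gene-free plasmid maintenance in engineered E. coli strains.
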