Addgene plasmid #214747: pMBA327
Purpose: Low copy glmS-nadE plasmid containing mCherry and no antibiotic resistance gene (ARG)
Depositing lab: Tae Seok Moon. Depositing organization: Washington University in Saint Louis. Publication: Engineering E. coli strains using antibiotic-resistance-gene-free plasmids. Amrofell MB, Rengarajan S, Vo ST, Ramirez Tovar ES, LoBello L, Dantas G, Moon TS. Cell Rep Methods. 2023 Dec 18;3(12):100669. doi: 10.1016/j.crmeth.2023.100669. Epub 2023 Dec 11. PubMed 38086386.
Backbone
  Vector backbone: pSC101
  Vector type: Bacterial Expression
  Selectable markers: Auxotrophic-based plasmid selection
Growth in bacteria
  Bacterial resistance: None
  Growth temperature: 37°C
  Growth strain: DH10B ΔauxG
  Copy number: Low Copy
Gene/Insert
  Gene/Insert name: BBa_J23119-RBS(22821)-mcherry (alt name: BBa_J23108-RBS(8455)-glmS-RBS(5392)-nadE)
  Species: other
  Cloning method: Gibson Cloning
Terms and licenses: Academic/Nonprofit Terms; Industry Terms: Not Available to Industry
Depositor comments: Please note: Plasmid contains three mutations in Rep101. These mutations are not known to affect plasmid function.
How to cite: pMBA327 was a gift from Tae Seok Moon (Addgene plasmid # 214747 ; http://n2t.net/addgene:214747 ; RRID:Addgene_214747)
